Addgene plasmid #68349: px330_P53 exon 8 gRNA
Purpose: px330 with gRNA towards P53 exon 8. Cas9 is expressed from a CAG promoter.
Depositing lab: Jannik Elverløv-Jakobsen. Depositing organization: Aarhus University.
Backbone
  Vector backbone: amp
  Backbone size w/o insert (bp): 2500
  Total vector size (bp): 8500
  Vector type: Mammalian Expression
Growth in bacteria
  Bacterial resistance: Ampicillin, 100 μg/mL
  Growth temperature: 37°C
  Growth strain: DH5alpha
  Copy number: High Copy
Gene/Insert
  Gene/Insert name: P53 exon 8 gRNA
  gRNA/shRNA sequence: P53 exon 8
  Species: Synthetic
  Promoter: U6
  Cloning method: Restriction Enzyme; 5′ cloning site BbsI (destroyed during cloning); 3′ cloning site BbsI (destroyed during cloning)
  Sequencing primers: 5′ ttcgccacctctgacttgag; 3′ gggcgtacttggcatatgat
Terms and licenses: Academic/Nonprofit Terms; Industry Terms: Not Available to Industry
How to cite: px330_P53 exon 8 gRNA was a gift from Jannik Elverløv-Jakobsen (Addgene plasmid # 68349 ; http://n2t.net/addgene:68349 ; RRID:Addgene_68349)
