[The description below was written by a language model from this plasmid's Addgene catalogue record and pLannotate feature annotations shown in this document.]
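Description:
px330_P53 exon 8 gRNA is an all-in-one mammalian CRISPR/Cas9 expression plasmid of about 8.5 kb, built on the px330 design. It is propagated in E. coli as a high-copy plasmid through a ColE1/pUC-type origin and selected with ampicillin via the β-lactamase (AmpR) gene and its own promoter. The backbone also carries an M13 phage origin. The annotation picks up a single AAV2 inverted terminal repeat downstream of the Cas9 cassette, along with short bom and rop fragments. With only one ITR annotated, nothing in the record indicates an AAV packaging vector, and the catalogue lists the plasmid simply as a mammalian expression construct.

The payload consists of two expression units. A human U6 RNA polymerase III promoter drives a single guide RNA: a spacer directed at exon 8 of P53, inserted between BbsI sites that were destroyed during cloning, fused to the Streptococcus pyogenes gRNA scaffold. A second, partial scaffold fragment is annotated just downstream. The record lists the insert as synthetic and does not state which species' P53 gene is targeted. The second unit expresses S. pyogenes Cas9 from a CAG-type hybrid promoter made up of the CMV enhancer, the chicken β-actin promoter and a hybrid intron. The annotation splits the Cas9 coding sequence into adjoining N- and C-terminal portions that together form one continuous reading frame, followed by a C-terminal nucleoplasmin nuclear localization signal and a bovine growth hormone polyadenylation signal.

Delivered into mammalian cells, the plasmid supplies both nuclease and guide from a single molecule, directing Cas9 cleavage to P53 exon 8. This suits it to disrupting or editing that locus, although the record does not describe a specific application.
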