Features (pLannotate 1.2.2; 18 found; start..end, strand, type, name):
      1..241     +  promoter       U6 promoter: RNA polymerase III promoter for human U6 snRNA
    270..345     +  misc_RNA       gRNA scaffold: guide RNA scaffold for the Streptococcus pyogenes CRISPR/Cas9 system
    352..395     +  misc_RNA       gRNA scaffold (fragment): guide RNA scaffold for the Streptococcus pyogenes CRISPR/Cas9 system
    442..727     +  enhancer       CMV enhancer: human cytomegalovirus immediate early enhancer; contains an 18-bp deletion relative to the standard CMV enhancer
    729..1006    +  promoter       chicken β-actin promoter: No description available
   1007..1235    +  intron         hybrid intron: hybrid between chicken β-actin (CBA) and minute virus of mice (MMV) introns (Gray et al., 2011)
   1373..2974    +  CDS            Cas9(N): N-terminal portion of Streptococcus pyogenes Cas9 (Zetsche et al., 2015)
   2975..5473    +  CDS            Cas9(C): C-terminal portion of Streptococcus pyogenes Cas9 (Zetsche et al., 2015)
   5474..5521    +  CDS            nucleoplasmin NLS: bipartite nuclear localization signal from nucleoplasmin
   5555..5666    +  polyA_signal   bGH poly(A) signal: bovine growth hormone polyadenylation signal
   5771..5911    +  repeat_region  AAV2 ITR: inverted terminal repeat of adeno-associated virus serotype 2 inverted
   5916..5967    -  misc_feature   bom (fragment): basis of mobility region from pBR322
   5986..6366    +  rep_origin     M13 ori (sequence partly withheld): M13 bacteriophage origin of replication; arrow indicates direction of (+) strand synthesis
   6442..6491    -  misc_feature   bom (fragment): basis of mobility region from pBR322
   6593..6628    -  CDS            rop (fragment): Rop protein, which maintains plasmids at low copy number; rop
   6723..6827    +  promoter       AmpR promoter: bla
   6828..7688    +  CDS            AmpR: β-lactamase; bla; confers resistance to ampicillin, carbenicillin, and related antibiotics
   7859..8447    +  rep_origin     ori: high-copy-number ColE1/pMB1/pBR322/pUC origin of replication
>Addgene plasmid #68349 | px330_P53 exon 8 gRNA | depositor full sequence | sequence record 119621 | px330_P53 exon 8 gRNA sequence 8508 bps
GAGGGCCTATTTCCCATGATTCCTTCATATTTGCATATACGATACAAGGCTGTTAGAGAGATAATTGGAA
TTAATTTGACTGTAAACACAAAGATATTAGTACAAAATACGTGACGTAGAAAGTAATAATTTCTTGGGTA
GTTTGCAGTTTTAAAATTATGTTTTAAAATGGACTATCATATGCTTACCGTAACTTGAAAGTATTTCGAT
TTCTTGGCTTTATATATCTTGTGGAAAGGACGAAACACCGTGCGTGTTTGTGCCTGTCCGTTTTAGAGCT
AGAAATAGCAAGTTAAAATAAGGCTAGTCCGTTATCAACTTGAAAAAGTGGCACCGAGTCGGTGCTTTTT
TGTTTTAGAGCTAGAAATAGCAAGTTAAAATAAGGCTAGTCCGTTTTTAGCGCGTGCGCCAATTCTGCAG
ACAAATGGCTCTAGAGGTACCCGTTACATAACTTACGGTAAATGGCCCGCCTGGCTGACCGCCCAACGAC
CCCCGCCCATTGACGTCAATAGTAACGCCAATAGGGACTTTCCATTGACGTCAATGGGTGGAGTATTTAC
GGTAAACTGCCCACTTGGCAGTACATCAAGTGTATCATATGCCAAGTACGCCCCCTATTGACGTCAATGA
CGGTAAATGGCCCGCCTGGCATTGTGCCCAGTACATGACCTTATGGGACTTTCCTACTTGGCAGTACATC
TACGTATTAGTCATCGCTATTACCATGGTCGAGGTGAGCCCCACGTTCTGCTTCACTCTCCCCATCTCCC
CCCCCTCCCCACCCCCAATTTTGTATTTATTTATTTTTTAATTATTTTGTGCAGCGATGGGGGCGGGGGG
GGGGGGGGGGCGCGCGCCAGGCGGGGCGGGGCGGGGCGAGGGGCGGGGCGGGGCGAGGCGGAGAGGTGCG
GCGGCAGCCAATCAGAGCGGCGCGCTCCGAAAGTTTCCTTTTATGGCGAGGCGGCGGCGGCGGCGGCCCT
ATAAAAAGCGAAGCGCGCGGCGGGCGGGAGTCGCTGCGACGCTGCCTTCGCCCCGTGCCCCGCTCCGCCG
CCGCCTCGCGCCGCCCGCCCCGGCTCTGACTGACCGCGTTACTCCCACAGGTGAGCGGGCGGGACGGCCC
TTCTCCTCCGGGCTGTAATTAGCTGAGCAAGAGGTAAGGGTTTAAGGGATGGTTGGTTGGTGGGGTATTA
ATGTTTAATTACCTGGAGCACCTGCCTGAAATCACTTTTTTTCAGGTTGGACCGGTGCCACCATGGACTA
TAAGGACCACGACGGAGACTACAAGGATCATGATATTGATTACAAAGACGATGACGATAAGATGGCCCCA
AAGAAGAAGCGGAAGGTCGGTATCCACGGAGTCCCAGCAGCCGACAAGAAGTACAGCATCGGCCTGGACA
TCGGCACCAACTCTGTGGGCTGGGCCGTGATCACCGACGAGTACAAGGTGCCCAGCAAGAAATTCAAGGT
GCTGGGCAACACCGACCGGCACAGCATCAAGAAGAACCTGATCGGAGCCCTGCTGTTCGACAGCGGCGAA
ACAGCCGAGGCCACCCGGCTGAAGAGAACCGCCAGAAGAAGATACACCAGACGGAAGAACCGGATCTGCT
ATCTGCAAGAGATCTTCAGCAACGAGATGGCCAAGGTGGACGACAGCTTCTTCCACAGACTGGAAGAGTC
CTTCCTGGTGGAAGAGGATAAGAAGCACGAGCGGCACCCCATCTTCGGCAACATCGTGGACGAGGTGGCC
TACCACGAGAAGTACCCCACCATCTACCACCTGAGAAAGAAACTGGTGGACAGCACCGACAAGGCCGACC
TGCGGCTGATCTATCTGGCCCTGGCCCACATGATCAAGTTCCGGGGCCACTTCCTGATCGAGGGCGACCT
GAACCCCGACAACAGCGACGTGGACAAGCTGTTCATCCAGCTGGTGCAGACCTACAACCAGCTGTTCGAG
GAAAACCCCATCAACGCCAGCGGCGTGGACGCCAAGGCCATCCTGTCTGCCAGACTGAGCAAGAGCAGAC
GGCTGGAAAATCTGATCGCCCAGCTGCCCGGCGAGAAGAAGAATGGCCTGTTCGGAAACCTGATTGCCCT
GAGCCTGGGCCTGACCCCCAACTTCAAGAGCAACTTCGACCTGGCCGAGGATGCCAAACTGCAGCTGAGC
AAGGACACCTACGACGACGACCTGGACAACCTGCTGGCCCAGATCGGCGACCAGTACGCCGACCTGTTTC
TGGCCGCCAAGAACCTGTCCGACGCCATCCTGCTGAGCGACATCCTGAGAGTGAACACCGAGATCACCAA
GGCCCCCCTGAGCGCCTCTATGATCAAGAGATACGACGAGCACCACCAGGACCTGACCCTGCTGAAAGCT
CTCGTGCGGCAGCAGCTGCCTGAGAAGTACAAAGAGATTTTCTTCGACCAGAGCAAGAACGGCTACGCCG
GCTACATTGACGGCGGAGCCAGCCAGGAAGAGTTCTACAAGTTCATCAAGCCCATCCTGGAAAAGATGGA
CGGCACCGAGGAACTGCTCGTGAAGCTGAACAGAGAGGACCTGCTGCGGAAGCAGCGGACCTTCGACAAC
GGCAGCATCCCCCACCAGATCCACCTGGGAGAGCTGCACGCCATTCTGCGGCGGCAGGAAGATTTTTACC
CATTCCTGAAGGACAACCGGGAAAAGATCGAGAAGATCCTGACCTTCCGCATCCCCTACTACGTGGGCCC
TCTGGCCAGGGGAAACAGCAGATTCGCCTGGATGACCAGAAAGAGCGAGGAAACCATCACCCCCTGGAAC
TTCGAGGAAGTGGTGGACAAGGGCGCTTCCGCCCAGAGCTTCATCGAGCGGATGACCAACTTCGATAAGA
ACCTGCCCAACGAGAAGGTGCTGCCCAAGCACAGCCTGCTGTACGAGTACTTCACCGTGTATAACGAGCT
GACCAAAGTGAAATACGTGACCGAGGGAATGAGAAAGCCCGCCTTCCTGAGCGGCGAGCAGAAAAAGGCC
ATCGTGGACCTGCTGTTCAAGACCAACCGGAAAGTGACCGTGAAGCAGCTGAAAGAGGACTACTTCAAGA
AAATCGAGTGCTTCGACTCCGTGGAAATCTCCGGCGTGGAAGATCGGTTCAACGCCTCCCTGGGCACATA
CCACGATCTGCTGAAAATTATCAAGGACAAGGACTTCCTGGACAATGAGGAAAACGAGGACATTCTGGAA
GATATCGTGCTGACCCTGACACTGTTTGAGGACAGAGAGATGATCGAGGAACGGCTGAAAACCTATGCCC
ACCTGTTCGACGACAAAGTGATGAAGCAGCTGAAGCGGCGGAGATACACCGGCTGGGGCAGGCTGAGCCG
GAAGCTGATCAACGGCATCCGGGACAAGCAGTCCGGCAAGACAATCCTGGATTTCCTGAAGTCCGACGGC
TTCGCCAACAGAAACTTCATGCAGCTGATCCACGACGACAGCCTGACCTTTAAAGAGGACATCCAGAAAG
CCCAGGTGTCCGGCCAGGGCGATAGCCTGCACGAGCACATTGCCAATCTGGCCGGCAGCCCCGCCATTAA
GAAGGGCATCCTGCAGACAGTGAAGGTGGTGGACGAGCTCGTGAAAGTGATGGGCCGGCACAAGCCCGAG
AACATCGTGATCGAAATGGCCAGAGAGAACCAGACCACCCAGAAGGGACAGAAGAACAGCCGCGAGAGAA
TGAAGCGGATCGAAGAGGGCATCAAAGAGCTGGGCAGCCAGATCCTGAAAGAACACCCCGTGGAAAACAC
CCAGCTGCAGAACGAGAAGCTGTACCTGTACTACCTGCAGAATGGGCGGGATATGTACGTGGACCAGGAA
CTGGACATCAACCGGCTGTCCGACTACGATGTGGACCATATCGTGCCTCAGAGCTTTCTGAAGGACGACT
CCATCGACAACAAGGTGCTGACCAGAAGCGACAAGAACCGGGGCAAGAGCGACAACGTGCCCTCCGAAGA
GGTCGTGAAGAAGATGAAGAACTACTGGCGGCAGCTGCTGAACGCCAAGCTGATTACCCAGAGAAAGTTC
GACAATCTGACCAAGGCCGAGAGAGGCGGCCTGAGCGAACTGGATAAGGCCGGCTTCATCAAGAGACAGC
TGGTGGAAACCCGGCAGATCACAAAGCACGTGGCACAGATCCTGGACTCCCGGATGAACACTAAGTACGA
CGAGAATGACAAGCTGATCCGGGAAGTGAAAGTGATCACCCTGAAGTCCAAGCTGGTGTCCGATTTCCGG
AAGGATTTCCAGTTTTACAAAGTGCGCGAGATCAACAACTACCACCACGCCCACGACGCCTACCTGAACG
CCGTCGTGGGAACCGCCCTGATCAAAAAGTACCCTAAGCTGGAAAGCGAGTTCGTGTACGGCGACTACAA
GGTGTACGACGTGCGGAAGATGATCGCCAAGAGCGAGCAGGAAATCGGCAAGGCTACCGCCAAGTACTTC
TTCTACAGCAACATCATGAACTTTTTCAAGACCGAGATTACCCTGGCCAACGGCGAGATCCGGAAGCGGC
CTCTGATCGAGACAAACGGCGAAACCGGGGAGATCGTGTGGGATAAGGGCCGGGATTTTGCCACCGTGCG
GAAAGTGCTGAGCATGCCCCAAGTGAATATCGTGAAAAAGACCGAGGTGCAGACAGGCGGCTTCAGCAAA
GAGTCTATCCTGCCCAAGAGGAACAGCGATAAGCTGATCGCCAGAAAGAAGGACTGGGACCCTAAGAAGT
ACGGCGGCTTCGACAGCCCCACCGTGGCCTATTCTGTGCTGGTGGTGGCCAAAGTGGAAAAGGGCAAGTC
CAAGAAACTGAAGAGTGTGAAAGAGCTGCTGGGGATCACCATCATGGAAAGAAGCAGCTTCGAGAAGAAT
CCCATCGACTTTCTGGAAGCCAAGGGCTACAAAGAAGTGAAAAAGGACCTGATCATCAAGCTGCCTAAGT
ACTCCCTGTTCGAGCTGGAAAACGGCCGGAAGAGAATGCTGGCCTCTGCCGGCGAACTGCAGAAGGGAAA
CGAACTGGCCCTGCCCTCCAAATATGTGAACTTCCTGTACCTGGCCAGCCACTATGAGAAGCTGAAGGGC
TCCCCCGAGGATAATGAGCAGAAACAGCTGTTTGTGGAACAGCACAAGCACTACCTGGACGAGATCATCG
AGCAGATCAGCGAGTTCTCCAAGAGAGTGATCCTGGCCGACGCTAATCTGGACAAAGTGCTGTCCGCCTA
CAACAAGCACCGGGATAAGCCCATCAGAGAGCAGGCCGAGAATATCATCCACCTGTTTACCCTGACCAAT
CTGGGAGCCCCTGCCGCCTTCAAGTACTTTGACACCACCATCGACCGGAAGAGGTACACCAGCACCAAAG
AGGTGCTGGACGCCACCCTGATCCACCAGAGCATCACCGGCCTGTACGAGACACGGATCGACCTGTCTCA
GCTGGGAGGCGACAAAAGGCCGGCGGCCACGAAAAAGGCCGGCCAGGCAAAAAAGAAAAAGTAAGAATTC
CTAGAGCTCGCTGATCAGCCTCGACTGTGCCTTCTAGTTGCCAGCCATCTGTTGTTTGCCCCTCCCCCGT
GCCTTCCTTGACCCTGGAAGGTGCCACTCCCACTGTCCTTTCCTAATAAAATGAGGAAATTGCATCGCAT
TGTCTGAGTAGGTGTCATTCTATTCTGGGGGGTGGGGTGGGGCAGGACAGCAAGGGGGAGGATTGGGAAG
AGAATAGCAGGCATGCTGGGGAGCGGCCGCAGGAACCCCTAGTGATGGAGTTGGCCACTCCCTCTCTGCG
CGCTCGCTCGCTCACTGAGGCCGGGCGACCAAAGGTCGCCCGACGCCCGGGCTTTGCCCGGGCGGCCTCA
GTGAGCGAGCGAGCGCGCAGCTGCCTGCAGGGGCGCCTGATGCGGTATTTTCTCCTTACGCATCTGTGCG
GTATTTCACACCGCATA
[142 nt withheld, positions 5968-6109]
C
[141 nt withheld, positions 6111-6251]
CCTTTGACGTTGGAGTCCACGTTCTTT
[37 nt withheld, positions 6279-6315]
ACCCTATCTCGGGCTATTCTTTTGATTTATAAGGGATTTTGCCGATTTCGGCCTATTGGTTAAAAAATGA
GCTGATTTAACAAAAATTTAACGCGAATTTTAACAAAATATTAACGTTTACAATTTTATGGTGCACTCTC
AGTACAATCTGCTCTGATGCCGCATAGTTAAGCCAGCCCCGACACCCGCCAACACCCGCTGACGCGCCCT
GACGGGCTTGTCTGCTCCCGGCATCCGCTTACAGACAAGCTGTGACCGTCTCCGGGAGCTGCATGTGTCA
GAGGTTTTCACCGTCATCACCGAAACGCGCGAGACGAAAGGGCCTCGTGATACGCCTATTTTTATAGGTT
AATGTCATGATAATAATGGTTTCTTAGACGTCAGGTGGCACTTTTCGGGGAAATGTGCGCGGAACCCCTA
TTTGTTTATTTTTCTAAATACATTCAAATATGTATCCGCTCATGAGACAATAACCCTGATAAATGCTTCA
ATAATATTGAAAAAGGAAGAGTATGAGTATTCAACATTTCCGTGTCGCCCTTATTCCCTTTTTTGCGGCA
TTTTGCCTTCCTGTTTTTGCTCACCCAGAAACGCTGGTGAAAGTAAAAGATGCTGAAGATCAGTTGGGTG
CACGAGTGGGTTACATCGAACTGGATCTCAACAGCGGTAAGATCCTTGAGAGTTTTCGCCCCGAAGAACG
TTTTCCAATGATGAGCACTTTTAAAGTTCTGCTATGTGGCGCGGTATTATCCCGTATTGACGCCGGGCAA
GAGCAACTCGGTCGCCGCATACACTATTCTCAGAATGACTTGGTTGAGTACTCACCAGTCACAGAAAAGC
ATCTTACGGATGGCATGACAGTAAGAGAATTATGCAGTGCTGCCATAACCATGAGTGATAACACTGCGGC
CAACTTACTTCTGACAACGATCGGAGGACCGAAGGAGCTAACCGCTTTTTTGCACAACATGGGGGATCAT
GTAACTCGCCTTGATCGTTGGGAACCGGAGCTGAATGAAGCCATACCAAACGACGAGCGTGACACCACGA
TGCCTGTAGCAATGGCAACAACGTTGCGCAAACTATTAACTGGCGAACTACTTACTCTAGCTTCCCGGCA
ACAATTAATAGACTGGATGGAGGCGGATAAAGTTGCAGGACCACTTCTGCGCTCGGCCCTTCCGGCTGGC
TGGTTTATTGCTGATAAATCTGGAGCCGGTGAGCGTGGAAGCCGCGGTATCATTGCAGCACTGGGGCCAG
ATGGTAAGCCCTCCCGTATCGTAGTTATCTACACGACGGGGAGTCAGGCAACTATGGATGAACGAAATAG
ACAGATCGCTGAGATAGGTGCCTCACTGATTAAGCATTGGTAACTGTCAGACCAAGTTTACTCATATATA
CTTTAGATTGATTTAAAACTTCATTTTTAATTTAAAAGGATCTAGGTGAAGATCCTTTTTGATAATCTCA
TGACCAAAATCCCTTAACGTGAGTTTTCGTTCCACTGAGCGTCAGACCCCGTAGAAAAGATCAAAGGATC
TTCTTGAGATCCTTTTTTTCTGCGCGTAATCTGCTGCTTGCAAACAAAAAAACCACCGCTACCAGCGGTG
GTTTGTTTGCCGGATCAAGAGCTACCAACTCTTTTTCCGAAGGTAACTGGCTTCAGCAGAGCGCAGATAC
CAAATACTGTCCTTCTAGTGTAGCCGTAGTTAGGCCACCACTTCAAGAACTCTGTAGCACCGCCTACATA
CCTCGCTCTGCTAATCCTGTTACCAGTGGCTGCTGCCAGTGGCGATAAGTCGTGTCTTACCGGGTTGGAC
TCAAGACGATAGTTACCGGATAAGGCGCAGCGGTCGGGCTGAACGGGGGGTTCGTGCACACAGCCCAGCT
TGGAGCGAACGACCTACACCGAACTGAGATACCTACAGCGTGAGCTATGAGAAAGCGCCACGCTTCCCGA
AGGGAGAAAGGCGGACAGGTATCCGGTAAGCGGCAGGGTCGGAACAGGAGAGCGCACGAGGGAGCTTCCA
GGGGGAAACGCCTGGTATCTTTATAGTCCTGTCGGGTTTCGCCACCTCTGACTTGAGCGTCGATTTTTGT
GATGCTCGTCAGGGGGGCGGAGCCTATGGAAAAACGCCAGCAACGCGGCCTTTTTACGGTTCCTGGCCTT
TTGCTGGCCTTTTGCTCACATGT
