>Addgene plasmid #68349 | px330_P53 exon 8 gRNA | addgene partial sequence | sequence record 122327 | hU6-F 5'-GAGGGCCTATTTCCCATGATT-3'
AGAGATAATTGGAATTAATTTGACTGTAAACACAAAGATATTAGTACAAAATACGTGACGTAGAAAGTAA
TAATTTCTTGGGTAGTTTGCAGTTTTAAAATTATGTTTTAAAATGGACTATCATATGCTTACCGTAACTT
GAAAGTATTTCGATTTCTTGGCTTTATATATCTTGTGGAAAGGACGAAACACCGTGCGTGTTTGTGCCTG
TCCGTTTTAGAGCTAGAAATAGCAAGTTAAAATAAGGCTAGTCCGTTATCAACTTGAAAAAGTGGCACCG
AGTCGGTGCTTTTTTGTTTTAGAGCTAGAAATAGCAAGTTAAAATAAGGCTAGTCCGTTTTTAGCGCGTG
CGCCAATTCTGCAGACAAATGGCTCTAGAGGTACCCGTTACATAACTTACGGTAAATGGCCCGCCTGGCT
GACCGCCCAACGACCCCCGCCCATTGACGTCAATAGTAACGCCAATAGGGACTTTCCATTGACGTCAATG
GGTGGAGTATTTACGGTAAACTGCCCACTTGGCAGTACATCAAGTGTATCATATGCCAAGTACGCCCCCT
ATTGACGTCAATGACGGTAAATGGCCCGCCTGGCATTGTGCCCAGTACATGACCTTATGGGACTTTCCTA
CTTGGCAGTACATCTACGTATTAGTCATCGCTATTACCATGGTCGAGGTGAGCCCCACGTTCTGCTTCAC
TCTC
