>Addgene plasmid #68349 | px330_P53 exon 8 gRNA | addgene partial sequence | sequence record 122411 | pCBhProF 5'-agggatggttggttggtggg-3'
GGACCGGTGCCACCATGGACTATAAGGACCACGACGGAGACTACAAGGATCATGATATTGATTACAAAGA
CGATGACGATAAGATGGCCCCAAAGAAGAAGCGGAAGGTCGGTATCCACGGAGTCCCAGCAGCCGACAAG
AAGTACAGCATCGGCCTGGACATCGGCACCAACTCTGTGGGCTGGGCCGTGATCACCGACGAGTACAAGG
TGCCCAGCAAGAAATTCAAGGTGCTGGGCAACACCGACCGGCACAGCATCAAGAAGAACCTGATCGGAGC
CCTGCTGTTCGACAGCGGCGAAACAGCCGAGGCCACCCGGCTGAAGAGAACCGCCAGAAGAAGATACACC
AGACGGAAGAACCGGATCTGCTATCTGCAAGAGATCTTCAGCAACGAGATGGCCAAGGTGGACGACAGCT
TCTTCCACAGACTGGAAGAGTCCTTCCTGGTGGAAGAGGATAAGAAGCACGAGCGGCACCCCATCTTCGG
CAACATCGTGGACGAGGTGGCCTACCACGAGAAGTACCCCACCATCTACCACCTGAGAAAGAAACTGGTG
GACAGCACCGACAAGGCCGACCTGCGGCTGATCTATCTGGCCCTGGCCCACATGATCAAGTTCCGGGG
